>Addgene plasmid #167521 | pFCiKm7 | addgene full sequence | sequence record 332932 | Addgene NGS Result
GGTGGCACTTTTCGGGGATCTTCAAATTCCCGTTGCACATAGCCCGGCAATTCCTTTCCCTGCTCTGCCA
TAAGCGCAGCGAATGCCGGGTAATACTCGTCAACGATCTGATAGAGAAGGGTTTGCTCGGGTCGGTGGCT
CTGGTAACGACCAGTATCCCGATCCCGGCTGGCCGTCCTGGCCGCCACATGAGGCATGTTCCGCGTCCTT
GCAATACTGTGTTTACATACAGTCTATCGCTTAGCGGAAAGTTCTTTTACCCTCAGCCGAAATGCCTGCC
GTTGCTAGACATTGCCAGCCAGTGCCCGTCACTCCCGTACTAACTGTCACGAACCCCTGCAATAACTGTC
ACGCCCCCCTGCAATAACTGTCACGAACCCCTGCAATAACTGTCACGCCCCCAAACCTGCAAACCCAGCA
GGGGCGGGGGCTGGCGGGGTGTTGGAAAAATCCATCCATGATTATCTAAGAATAATCCACTAGGCGCGGT
TATCAGCGCCCTTGTGGGGCGCTGCTGCCCTTGCCCAATATGCCCGGCCAGAGGCCGGATAGCTGGTCTA
TTCGCTGCGCTAGGCTACACACCGCCCCACCGCTGCGCGGCAGGGGGAAAGGCGGGCAAAGCCCGCTAAA
CCCCACACCAAACCCCGCAGAAATACGCTGGAGCGCTTTTAGCCGCTTTAGCGGCCTTTCCCCCTACCCG
AAGGGTGGGGGCGCGTGTGCAGCCCCGCAGGGCCTGTCTCGGTCGATCATTCAGCCCGGCTCATCCTTCT
GGCGTGGCGGCAGACCGAACAAGGCGCGGTCGTGGTCGCGTTCAAGGTACGCATCCATTGCCGCCATGAG
CCGATCCTCCGGCCACTCGCTGCTGTTCACCTTGGCCAAAATCATGGCCCCCACCAGCACCTTGCGCCTT
GTTTCGTTCTTGCGCTCTTGCTGCTGTTCCCTTGCCCGCACCCGCTGAATTTCGGCATTGATTCGCGCTC
GTTGTTCTTCGAGCTTGGCCAGCCGATCCGCCGCCTTGTTGCTCCCCTTAACCATCTTGACACCCCATTG
TTAATGTGCTGTCTCGTAGGCTATCATGGAGGCACAGCGGCGGCAATCCCGACCCTACTTTGTAGGGGAG
GGCGCACTTACCGGTTTCTCTTCGAGAAACTGGCCTAACGGCCACCCTTCGGGCGGTGCGCTCTCCGAGG
GCCATTGCATGGAGCCGAAAAGCAAAAGCAACAGCGAGGCAGCATGGCGATTTATCACCTTACGGCGAAA
ACCGGCAGCAGGTCGGGCGGCCAATCGGCCAGGGCCAAGGCCGACTACATCCAGCGCGAAGGCAAGTATG
CCCGCGACATGGATGAAGTCTTGCACGCCGAATCCGGGCACATGCCGGAGTTCGTCGAGCGGCCCGCCGA
CTACTGGGATGCTGCCGACCTGTATGAACGCGCCAATGGGCGGCTGTTCAAGGAGGTCGAATTTGCCCTG
CCGGTCGAGCTGACCCTCGACCAGCAGAAGGCGCTGGCGTCCGAGTTCGCCCAGCACCTGACCGGTGCCG
AGCGCCTGCCGTATACGCTGGCCATCCATGCCGGTGGCGGCGAGAACCCGCACTGCCACCTGATGATCTC
CGAGCGGATCAATGACGGCATCGAGCGGCCCGCCGCTCAGTGGTTCAAGCGGTACAACGGCAAGACCCCG
GAGAAGGGCGGGGCACAGAAGACCGAAGCGCTCAAGCCCAAGGCATGGCTTGAGCAGACCCGCGAGGCAT
GGGCCGACCATGCCAACCGGGCATTAGAGCGGGCTGGCCACGACGCCCGCATTGACCACAGAACACTTGA
GGCGCAGGGCATCGAGCGCCTGCCCGGTGTTCACCTGGGGCCGAACGTGGTGGAGATGGAAGGCCGGGGC
ATCCGCACCGACCGGGCAGACGTGGCCCTGAACATCGACACCGCCAACGCCCAGATCATCGACTTACAGG
AATACCGGGAGGCAATAGACCATGAACGCAATCGACAGAGTGAAGAAATCCAGAGGCATCAACGAGTTAG
CGGAGCAGATCGAACCGCTGGCCCAGAGCATGGCGACACTGGCCGACGAAGCCCGGCAGGTCATGAGCCA
GACCCAGCAGGCCAGCGAGGCGCAGGCGGCGGAGTGGCTGAAAGCCCAGCGCCAGACAGGGGCGGCATGG
GTGGAGCTGGCCAAAGAGTTGCGGGAGGTAGCCGCCGAGGTGAGCAGCGCCGCGCAGAGCGCCCGGAGCG
CGTCGCGGGGGTGGCACTGGAAGCTATGGCTAACCGTGATGCTGGCTTCCATGATGCCTACGGTGGTGCT
GCTGATCGCATCGTTGCTCTTGCTCGACCTGACGCCACTGACAACCGAGGACGGCTCGATCTGGCTGCGC
TTGGTGGCCCGATGAAGAACGACAGGACTTTGCAGGCCATAGGCCGACAGCTCAAGGCCATGGGCTGTGA
GCGCTTCGATATCGGCGTCAGGGACGCCACCACCGGCCAGATGATGAACCGGGAATGGTCAGCCGCCGAA
GTGCTCCAGAACACGCCATGGCTCAAGCGGATGAATGCCCAGGGCAATGACGTGTATATCAGGCCCGCCG
AGCAGGAGCGGCATGGTCTGGTGCTGGTGGACGACCTCAGCGAGTTTGACCTGGATGACATGAAAGCCGA
GGGCCGGGAGCCTGCCCTGGTAGTGGAAACCAGCCCGAAGAACTATCAGGCATGGGTCAAGGTGGCCGAC
GCCGCAGGCGGTGAACTTCGGGGGCAGATTGCCCGGACGCTGGCCAGCGAGTACGACGCCGACCCGGCCA
GCGCCGACAGCCGCCACTATGGCCGCTTGGCGGGCTTCACCAACCGCAAGGACAAGCACACCACCCGCGC
CGGTTATCAGCCGTGGGTGCTGCTGCGTGAATCCAAGGGCAAGACCGCCACCGCTGGCCCGGCGCTGGTG
CAGCAGGCTGGCCAGCAGATCGAGCAGGCCCAGCGGCAGCAGGAGAAGGCCCGCAGGCTGGCCAGCCTCG
AACTGCCCGAGCGGCAGCTTAGCCGCCACCGGCGCACGGCGCTGGACGAGTACCGCAGCGAGATGGCCGG
GCTGGTCAAGCGCTTCGGTGATGACCTCAGCAAGTGCGACTTTATCGCCGCGCAGAAGCTGGCCAGCCGG
GGCCGCAGTGCCGAGGAAATCGGCAAGGCCATGGCCGAGGCCAGCCCAGCGCTGGCAGAGCGCAAGCCCG
GCCACGAAGCGGATTACATCGAGCGCACCGTCAGCAAGGTCATGGGTCTGCCCAGCGTCCAGCTTGCGCG
GGCCGAGCTGGCACGGGCACCGGCACCCCGCCAGCGAGGCATGGACAGGGGCGGGCCAGATTTCAGCATG
TAGTGCTTGCGTTGGTACTCACGCCTGTTATACTATGAGTACTCACGCACAGAAGGGGGTTTTATGGAAT
ACGAAAAAAGCGCTTCAGGGTCGGTCTACCTGATCAAAAGTGACAAGGGCTATTGGTTGCCCGGTGGCTT
TGGTTATACGTCAAACAAGGCCGAGGCTGGCCGCTTTTCAGTCGCTGATATGGCCAGCCTTAACCTTGAC
GGCTGCACCTTGTCCTTGTTCCGCGAAGACAAGCCTTTCGGCCCCGGCAAGTTTCTCGGTGACTGATATG
AAAGACCAAAAGGACAAGCAGACCGGCGACCTGCTGGCCAGCCCTGACGCTGTACGCCAAGCGCGATATG
CCGAGCGCATGAAGGCCAAAGGGATGCGTCAGCGCAAGTTCTGGCTGACCGACGACGAATACGAGGCGCT
GCGCGAGTGCCTGGAAGAACTCAGAGCGGCGCAGGGCGGGGGTAGTGACCCCGCCAGCGCCTAACCACCA
ACTGCCTGCAAAGGAGGCAATCAATGGCTACCCATAAGCCTATCAATATTCTGGAGGCGTTCGCAGCAGC
GCCGCCACCGCTGGACTACGTTTTGCCCAACATGGTGGCCGGTACGGTCGGGGCGCTGGTGTCGCCCGGT
GGTGCCGGTAAATCCATGCTGGCCCTGCAACTGGCCGCACAGATTGCAGGCGGGCCGGATCTGCTGGAGG
TGGGCGAACTGCCCACCGGCCCGGTGATCTACCTGCCCGCCGAAGACCCGCCCACCGCTATTCATCACCG
CCTGCACGCCCTTGGGGCGCACCTCAGCGCCGAGGAACGGCAAGCCGTGGCTGACGGCCTGCTGATCCAG
CCGCTGATCGGCAGCCTGCCCAACATCATGGCCCCGGAGTGGTTCGACGGCCTCAAGCGCGCCGCCGAGG
GCCGCCGCCTGATGGTGCTGGACACGCTGCGCCGGTTCCACATCGAGGAAGAAAACGCCAGCGGCCCCAT
GGCCCAGGTCATCGGTCGCATGGAGGCCATCGCCGCCGATACCGGGTGCTCTATCGTGTTCCTGCACCAT
GCCAGCAAGGGCGCGGCCATGATGGGCGCAGGCGACCAGCAGCAGGCCAGCCGGGGCAGCTCGGTACTGG
TCGATAACATCCGCTGGCAGTCCTACCTGTCGAGCATGACCAGCGCCGAGGCCGAGGAATGGGGTGTGGA
CGACGACCAGCGCCGGTTCTTCGTCCGCTTCGGTGTGAGCAAGGCCAACTATGGCGCACCGTTCGCTGAT
CGGTGGTTCAGGCGGCATGACGGCGGGGTGCTCAAGCCCGCCGTGCTGGAGAGGCAGCGCAAGAGCAAGG
GGGTGCCCCGTGGTGAAGCCTAAGAACAAGCACAGCCTCAGCCACGTCCGGCACGACCCGGCGCACTGTC
TGGCCCCCGGCCTGTTCCGTGCCCTCAAGCGGGGCGAGCGCAAGCGCAGCAAGCTGGACGTGACGTATGA
CTACGGCGACGGCAAGCGGATCGAGTTCAGCGGCCCGGAGCCGCTGGGCGCTGATGATCTGCGCATCCTG
CAAGGGCTGGTGGCCATGGCTGGGCCTAATGGCCTAGTGCTTGGCCCGGAACCCAAGACCGAAGGCGGAC
GGCAGCTCCGGCTGTTCCTGGAACCCAAGTGGGAGGCCGTCACCGCTGATGCCATGGTGGTCAAAGGTAG
CTATCGGGCGCTGGCAAAGGAAATCGGGGCAGAGGTCGATAGTGGTGGGGCGCTCAAGCACATACAGGAC
TGCATCGAGCGCCTTTGGAAGGTATCCATCATCGCCCAGAATGGCCGCAAGCGGCAGGGGTTTCGGCTGC
TGTCGGAGTACGCCAGCGACGAGGCGGACGGGCGCCTGTACGTGGCCCTGAACCCCTTGATCGCGCAGGC
CGTCATGGGTGGCGGCCAGCATGTGCGCATCAGCATGGACGAGGTGCGGGCGCTGGACAGCGAAACCGCC
CGCCTGCTGCACCAGCGGCTGTGTGGCTGGATCGACCCCGGCAAAACCGGCAAGGCTTCCATAGATACCT
TGTGCGGCTATGTCTGGCCGTCAGAGGCCAGTGGTTCGACCATGCGCAAGCGCCGCCAGCGGGTGCGCGA
GGCGTTGCCGGAGCTGGTCGCGCTGGGCTGGACGGTAACCGAGTTCGCGGCGGGCAAGTACGACATCACC
CGGCCCAAGGCGGCAGGCTGACCCCCCCCACTCTATTGTAAACAAGACATTTTTATCTTTTATATTCAAT
GGCTTATTTTCCTGCTAATTGGTAATACCATGAAAAATACCATGCTCAGAAAAGGCTTAACAATATTTTG
AAAAATTGCCTACTGAGCGCTGCCGCACAGCTCCATAGCGTTTAAGGGCACCAATAACTGCCTTAAAAAA
ATTACGCCCCGCCCTGCCACTCATCGCAGTACGGCCTATTGGTTAAAAAATGAGCTGATTTAACAAAAAT
TTAACGCGAATTTTAACAAAATATTAACGCTTACAATTTCCATTCGCCATTCAGGCTGCGCAACTGTTGG
GAAGGGCGATCGGTGCGGGCCTCTTCGCTATTACGCCAGCTGGCGAAAGGGGGATGTGCTGCAAGGCGAT
TAAGTTGGGTAACGCCAGGGTTTTCCCAGTCACGACGTTGTAAAACGACGGCCAGTGACTATTACCAATT
ACGTCGCGTCATGCGGATCCTATAGGGATTGATGATGCGCAATTGAACAGCCCGCGACGCGGCGGCCGAG
ATCGTGGTGCAGCCGAGCCTGAAGCGGGCGGTTTTCAGGTAATCGCGTGTGGTATGCTCTGATATGCCCA
GGATGACCGAAATATCCTTGTAATCCTTGCCGAGGGCGGTCCAGTGCAGACACTCGATCTCGCGCGGCGA
CAATGCCGGCACCGGATCGTTTTCGCCATGCAGCTCATATACGGCCTTGCGGTGGATCAGATGGGCGATC
TCGATCCACTCATTGCGGCAGCGGCGCACGAGCTCGGTCCATTCGTCGGCCGGTATATGGGCATTCAGCG
ACAGCAGGGCGCGGCGCTGCGCCTTGTCGGCGACGGGGATGGAGTAGCCATTGTCATCGATGCCGTGTTT
CTGGGCGTCGACCAGCATGGCATAGGCCTCCGGCGTCGGTTCGACCTCGCTCCAGTCGAAGGGCAGCTGG
CGTTCGAAGCCCTGCTTGATGATCGGATCGACCTTCACATAGCAGTTGAGGAGGTAACGGGAAACCCAGG
CATCCGGATAGGTGGTGCGCACGAAGGGCGAATCGATCTTGCTCGCGATTGTCTGGGCGAGATGGTAGGT
GACGAAATCGAGGTTATATTCCGCCTGGAGAATACGGATGGCGGCATCCACGTTGGCCGCCGCTTTGATC
TGTTCGAACGCGGACTCGAACTTTTCGCTATAGGTATTCTCAATCATTCGCCGTTCTCCGTTGACGGGCG
TCTCGGACCTGGGCGCTATCATGCCATACCGCGAAAGGTTTTGCGCCATTCGATGGCGCGCCGCCCAATT
ATTGAAGGCCTCCCTAACGGGGGGCCTTTTTTTGTTTCTGGTCTCCCGCTTAACGATCGTTGGCTGCCCT
TTGTGCGTCCAAACGGACGCACGGCGCTCTAAAGCGGGTCGCGATCTTTCAGATTCGCTCCTCGCGCTTT
CAGTCTTTGTTTTGGCGCATGTCGTTATCGCAAAACCGCTGCACACTTTTGCGCGACATGCTCTGATCCC
CCTCATCTGGGGGGGCCTATCTGAGGGAATTTCCGATCCGGCTCGCCTGAACCATTCTGCTTTCCACGAA
CTTGAAAACGCTAGCTGTCACCGGATGTGCTTTCCGGTCTGATGAGTCCGTGAGGACGAAACAGCCTCTA
CAAATAATTTTGTTTAAGAACTGGGAAGAGCGCATGAGGATCGTTTCGCATGATTGAACAAGATGGATTG
CACGCAGGTTCTCCGGCCGCTTGGGTGGAGAGGCTATTCGGCTATGACTGGGCACAACAGACAATCGGCT
GCTCTGATGCCGCCGTGTTCCGGCTGTCAGCGCAGGGGCGCCCGGTTCTTTTTGTCAAGACCGACCTGTC
CGGTGCCCTGAATGAACTGCAGGACGAGGCAGCGCGGCTATCGTGGCTGGCCACGACGGGCGTTCCTTGC
GCAGCTGTGCTCGACGTTGTCACTGAAGCGGGAAGGGACTGGCTGCTATTGGGCGAAGTGCCGGGGCAGG
ATCTCCTGTCATCTCACCTTGCTCCTGCCGAGAAAGTATCCATCATGGCTGATGCAATGCGGCGGCTGCA
TACGCTTGATCCGGCTACCTGCCCATTCGACCACCAAGCGAAACATCGCATCGAGCGAGCACGTACTCGG
ATGGAAGCCGGTCTTGTCGATCAGGATGATCTGGACGAAGAGCATCAGGGGCTCGCGCCAGCCGAACTGT
TCGCCAGGCTCAAGGCGCGCATGCCCGACGGCGAGGATCTCGTCGTGACCCATGGCGATGCCTGCTTGCC
GAATATCATGGTGGAAAATGGCCGCTTTTCTGGATTCATCGACTGTGGCCGGCTGGGTGTGGCGGACCGC
TATCAGGACATAGCGTTGGCTACCCGTGATATTGCTGAAGAGCTTGGCGGCGAATGGGCTGACCGCTTCC
TCGTGCTTTACGGTATCGCCGCTCCCGATTCGCAGCGCATCGCCTTCTATCGCCTTCTTGACGAGTTCTT
CTGAGCGGGACTCTGGGGTTCGAAATGACCGACCAAGCGACGCCCAACCTGCCATCACGAGATTTCGATT
CCACCGCCGCCTTCTATGAAAGGTTGGGCTTCGGAATCGTTTTCCGGGACGCCGGCTGGATGATCCTCCA
GCGCGGGGATCTCATGCTGGAGTTCTTCGCCCACCCCCATGGGCAAATATTATACGCAAGGCGACAAGGT
GCTGATGCCGCTGGCGATTCAGGTTCATCATGCCGTTTGTGATGGCTTCCATGTCGGCAGAATGCGCTTT
CCAGTCGGGAAACCTGTCGTGCCAGCTGCATTAATGAATCGGCCAACGCGCGGGGAGAGGCGGTTTGCGT
ATTGGGCGACTTAAGAGTGTGTTGATAGTGCAGTATCTTAAAATTTTGTATAATAGGAATTGAAGTTAAA
TTAGATGCTAAAAATTTGTAATTAAGAAGGAGTGATTACATGAACAAAAATATAAAATATTCTCAAAACT
TTTTAACGAGTGAAAAAGTACTCAACCAAATAATAAAACAATTGAATTTAAAAGAAACCGATACCGTTTA
CGAAATTGGAACAGGTAAAGGGCATTTAACGACGAAACTGGCTAAAATAAGTAAACAGGTAACGTCTATT
GAATTAGACAGTCATCTATTCAACTTATCGTCAGAAAAATTAAAACTGAATACTCGTGTCACTTTAATTC
ACCAAGATATTCTACAGTTTCAATTCCCTAACAAACAGAGGTATAAAATTGTTGGGAGTATTCCTTACCA
TTTAAGCACACAAATTATTAAAAAAGTGGTTTTTGAAAGCCATGCGTCTGACATCTATCTGATTGTTGAA
GAAGGATTCTACAAGCGTACCTTGGATATTCACCGAACACTAGGGTTGCTCTTGCACACTCAAGTCTCGA
TTCAGCAATTGCTTAAGCTGCCAGCGGAATGCTTTCATCCTAAACCAAAAGTAAACAGTGTCTTAATAAA
ACTTACCCGCCATACCACAGATGTTCCAGATAAATATTGGAAGCTATATACGTACTTTGTTTCAAAATGG
GTCAATCGAGAATATCGTCAACTGTTTACTAAAAATCAGTTTCATCAAGCAATGAAACACGCCAAAGTAA
ACAATTTAAGTACCGTTACTTATGAGCAAGTATTGTCTATTTTTAATAGTTATCTATTATTTAACGGGAG
GAAATAACCGAGATCGGCTTCCCGGCCGCGGAGTTGTTCGGTAAATTGTCACAACGCCGCCA
Features (pLannotate 1.2.2; 18 found; start..end, strand, type, name):
    330..724     -  rep_origin     RSF1010 oriV: replication origin of the broad-host-range plasmid RSF1010; requires the RSF1010 RepA/B/C proteins for replication (Scholz et al., 1989)
    754..1035    -  CDS            mobC: MOBC_ECOLX - Protein predicted: Swiss-Prot protein existence level 4. This protein is essential to promote the specific transfer of the plasmid in the presence of conjugative plasmids. From Escherichia coli.
   1066..1153    +  oriT           RSF1010 oriT: origin of transfer of the broad-host-range plasmid RSF1010 (Scholz et al., 1989)
   1982..2392    +  CDS            mobB: MOBB2_ECOLX - Protein predicted: Swiss-Prot protein existence level 4. This protein is essential to promote the specific transfer of the plasmid in the presence of conjugative plasmids. From Escherichia coli.
   2392..3363    +  CDS            RSF1010 RepB: replication protein B of the broad-host-range plasmid RSF1010 (Scholz et al., 1989); repB
   3806..3880    +  ncRNA          Plasmid R1162: Accession: RF00043 - R1162-like plasmid antisense RNA
   3874..4710    +  CDS            repA: REPJ_ECOLX - Experimental evidence at protein level: Swiss-Prot protein existence level 1. This protein is involved in regulating the plasmid copy- number. Increasing the level of this protein results in a higher plasmid copy-number. From Escherichia coli.
   4700..5551    +  CDS            RSF1010 RepC (fragment): replication protein C of the broad-host-range plasmid RSF1010 (Scholz et al., 1989); repC
   5741..5772    -  CDS            CmR (fragment): chloramphenicol acetyltransferase confers resistance to chloramphenicol
   5772..5849    +  rep_origin     M13 ori (fragment): M13 bacteriophage origin of replication; arrow indicates direction of (+) strand synthesis
   5853..6008    -  CDS            lacZα (fragment): LacZα fragment of β-galactosidase; lacZ fragment
   6801..6846    -  promoter       lacI promoter (fragment): lacI
   7155..7204    +  misc_RNA       sTRSV HHRz: hammerhead ribozyme from the tobacco ringspot virus satellite RNA (Khvorova et al., 2003)
   7260..8051    +  CDS            neo: KKA2_KLEPN - Also known as kan, nptII. Experimental evidence at protein level: Swiss-Prot protein existence level 1. Resistance to kanamycin, neomycin, paromomycin, ribostamycin, butirosin and gentamicin B. From Klebsiella pneumoniae.
   8075..8227    +  CDS            ble (fragment): BLE_KLEPN - Experimental evidence at protein level: Swiss-Prot protein existence level 1. Binding protein with a strong affinity to the bleomycin family of antibiotics. Binds to CL990; an antimitotic-antibiotic compound. From Klebsiella pneumoniae.
   8227..8325    +  CDS            CmR (fragment): chloramphenicol acetyltransferase; cat; confers resistance to chloramphenicol
   8325..8408    -  CDS            lacI (fragment): lac repressor; lacI; The lac repressor binds to the lac operator to inhibit transcription in E. coli. This inhibition can be relieved by adding lactose or isopropyl-β-D-thiogalactopyranoside (IPTG).
   8510..9244    +  CDS            erm: ERM_STREE - Experimental evidence at protein level: Swiss-Prot protein existence level 1. This protein produces a dimethylation of the adenine residue at position 2085 in 23S rRNA, resulting in reduced affinity between ribosomes and macrolide-lincosamide-streptogramin B antibiotics. From Streptococcus pneumoniae.
