[The description below was written by a language model from this plasmid's Addgene catalogue record and pLannotate feature annotations shown in this document.]
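Description:
pFCiKm7 is a low-copy, broad-host-range bacterial expression vector of about 9.3 kb built on the RSF1010 replicon, one member of a plasmid toolbox for controlled gene expression across the Proteobacteria. Replication depends on the RSF1010 oriV together with the plasmid-encoded RepA, RepB and RepC proteins, all annotated in the sequence, which make replication largely independent of host initiation factors and account for the wide host range. An R1162-like antisense RNA lies just upstream of repA. The RSF1010 oriT and the mobB and mobC genes are also present, so the plasmid should be mobilisable by conjugation when a helper conjugative system supplies the transfer functions. Selection is by erythromycin, conferred by an erm 23S rRNA methyltransferase gene.

The payload is a synthetic CinRAM-KmR cassette. According to the record, the CinRAM activator controls the PCin promoter, and part of the plasmid derives from a previously deposited source of engineered sensor components. The feature table does not annotate the CinR coding sequence or PCin itself. However, a fragment of a lacI promoter lies on the opposite strand in the unannotated region upstream of the output gene and may drive the regulator, though this is not stated. Downstream, an sTRSV hammerhead ribozyme precedes the neo (nptII) kanamycin resistance gene. Such a ribozyme cleaves off the 5′ leader and so insulates translation from promoter context. Kanamycin resistance therefore appears to be the inducible output rather than the maintenance marker, giving a growth-based readout of induction in different hosts. Short fragments of CmR, lacZα, M13 ori, lacI and ble appear to be cloning remnants.
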