Addgene plasmid #167521: pFCiKm7
Purpose: Broad-Host range expression vector, RSF1010 origin, CinRAM activator, PCin promoter, KmR, Erythromycin Resistance Marker.
Depositing lab: Christopher Reisch. Depositing organization: University of Florida. Publication: A plasmid toolbox for controlled gene expression across the Proteobacteria. Schuster LA, Reisch CR. Nucleic Acids Res. 2021 Jun 14. pii: 6298615. doi: 10.1093/nar/gkab496. PubMed 34125913.
Backbone
  Vector backbone: pFCiKm7
  Vector type: Bacterial Expression, Synthetic Biology
Growth in bacteria
  Bacterial resistance: Erythromycin, 200 μg/mL
  Growth temperature: 37°C
  Growth strain: DH5alpha
  Copy number: Low Copy
Gene/Insert
  Gene/Insert name: CinRAM-KmR
  Species: Synthetic
  Promoter: PCin
  Cloning method: Ligation Independent Cloning
Resource information
  A portion of this plasmid was derived from a plasmid made by: sAJM.1506 was from Addgene plasmid #108254
Terms and licenses: Academic/Nonprofit Terms; Industry Terms: Not Available to Industry
How to cite: pFCiKm7 was a gift from Christopher Reisch (Addgene plasmid # 167521 ; http://n2t.net/addgene:167521 ; RRID:Addgene_167521)
